>Addgene plasmid #75336 | Puro-iDEST | depositor full sequence | sequence record 149881 | Puro-iDEST sequence 8904 bps
TGCTTTCTCTGACCAGCATTCTCTCCCCTGGGCCTGTGCCGCTTTCTGTCTGCAGCTTGTGGCCTGGGTC
ACCTCTACGGCTGGCCCAGATCCTTCCCTGCCGCCTCCTTCAGGTTCCGTCTTCCTCCACTCCCTCTTCC
CCTTGCTCTCTGCTGTGTTGCTGCCCAAGGATGCTCTTTCCGGAGCACTTCCTTCTCGGCGCTGCACCAC
GTGATGTCCTCTGAGCGGATCCTCCCCGTGTCTGGGTCCTCTCCGGGCATCTCTCCTCCCTCACCCAACC
CCATGCCGTCTTCACTCGCTGGGTTCCCTTTTCCTTCTCCTTCTGGGGCCTGTGCCATCTCTCGTTTCTT
AGGATGGCCTTCTCCGACGGATGTCTCCCTTGCGTCCCGCCTCCCCTTCTTGTAGGCCTGCATCATCACC
GTTTTTCTGGACAACCCCAAAGTACCCCGTCTCCCTGGCTTTAGCCACCTCTCCATCCTCTTGCTTTCTT
TGCCTGGACACCCCGTTCTCCTGTGGATTCGGGTCACCTCTCACTCCTTTCATTTGGGCAGCTCCCCTAC
CCCCCTTACCTCTCTAGTCTGTGCTAGCTCTTCCAGCCCCCTGTCATGGCATCTTCCAGGGGTCCGAGAG
CTCAGCTAGTCTTCTTCCTCCAACCCGGGCCCCTATGTCCACTTCAGGACAGCATGTTTGCTGCCTCCAG
GGATCCTGTGTCCCCGAGCTGGGACCACCTTATATTCCCAGGGCCGGTTAATGTGGCTCTGGTTCTGGGT
ACTTTTATCTGTCCCCTCCACCCCACAGTGGGGCAAGCTTCTGACCTCTTCTCTTCCTCCCACAGGGCCT
CGAGAGATCTGGCAGCGGAGAGGGCAGAGGAAGTCTTCTAACATGCGGTGACGTGGAGGAGAATCCCGGC
CCTAGGCTCGAGATGACCGAGTACAAGCCCACGGTGCGCCTCGCCACCCGCGACGACGTCCCCAGGGCCG
TACGCACCCTCGCCGCCGCGTTCGCCGACTACCCCGCCACGCGCCACACCGTCGATCCGGACCGCCACAT
CGAGCGGGTCACCGAGCTGCAAGAACTCTTCCTCACGCGCGTCGGGCTCGACATCGGCAAGGTGTGGGTC
GCGGACGACGGCGCCGCGGTGGCGGTCTGGACCACGCCGGAGAGCGTCGAAGCGGGGGCGGTGTTCGCCG
AGATCGGCCCGCGCATGGCCGAGTTGAGCGGTTCCCGGCTGGCCGCGCAGCAACAGATGGAAGGCCTCCT
GGCGCCGCACCGGCCCAAGGAGCCCGCGTGGTTCCTGGCCACCGTCGGCGTCTCGCCCGACCACCAGGGC
AAGGGTCTGGGCAGCGCCGTCGTGCTCCCCGGAGTGGAGGCGGCCGAGCGCGCCGGGGTGCCCGCCTTCC
TGGAGACCTCCGCGCCCCGCAACCTCCCCTTCTACGAGCGGCTCGGCTTCACCGTCACCGCCGACGTCGA
GGTGCCCGAAGGACCGCGCACCTGGTGCATGACCCGCAAGCCCGGTGCCTGATCTAGAGGGCCCGTTTAA
ACCCGCTGATCAGCCTCGACTGTGCCTTCTAGTTGCCAGCCATCTGTTGTTTGCCCCTCCCCCGTGCCTT
CCTTGACCCTGGAAGGTGCCACTCCCACTGTCCTTTCCTAATAAAATGAGGAAATTGCATCGCATTGTCT
GAGTAGGTGTCATTCTATTCTGGGGGGTGGGGTGGGGCAGGACAGCAAGGGGGAGGATTGGGAAGACAAT
AGCAGGCATGCTGGGGATGCGGTGGGCTCTATGGGTCGAGGCAGTGAAAAAAATGCTTTATTTGTGAAAT
TTGTGATGCTATTGCTTTATTTGTAACCATTATAAGCTGCAATAAACAAGTTAACAACAACAATTGCATT
CATTTTATGTTTCAGGTTCAGGGGGAGGTGTGGGAGGTTTTTTAAAGCAAGTAAAACCTCTACAAATGTG
GTATGGCTGATTATGATCCTCTAGAGATATCGTCGACAAGCTTATCGATGCGGCCGCGCTAGCACGCGTC
AGCTGACTAGAGGATCCCCGGATCAACCACTTTGTACAAGAAAGCTGAACGAGAAACGTAAAATGATATA
AATATCAATATATTAAATTAGATTTTGCATAAAAAACAGACTACATAATACTGTAAAACACAACATATCC
AGTCACTATGGTCGACCTGCAGACTGGCTGTGTATAAGGGAGCCTGACATTTATATTCCCCAGAACATCA
GGTTAATGGCGTTTTTGATGTCATTTTCGCGGTGGCTGAGATCAGCCACTTCTTCCCCGATAACGGAGAC
CGGCACACTGGCCATATCGGTGGTCATCATGCGCCAGCTTTCATCCCCGATATGCACCACCGGGTAAAGT
TCACGGGAGACTTTATCTGACAGCAGACGTGCACTGGCCAGGGGGATCACCATCCGTCGCCCGGGCGTGT
CAATAATATCACTCTGTACATCCACAAACAGACGATAACGGCTCTCTCTTTTATAGGTGTAAACCTTAAA
CTGCATTTCACCAGCCCCTGTTCTCGTCAGCAAAAGAGCCGTTCATTTCAATAAACCGGGCGACCTCAGC
CATCCCTTCCTGATTTTCCGCTTTCCAGCGTTCGGCACGCAGACGACGGGCTTCATTCTGCATGGTTGTG
CTTACCAGACCGGAGATATTGACATCATATATGCCTTGAGCAACTGATAGCTGTCGCTGTCAACTGTCAC
TGTAATACGCTGCTTCATAGCACACCTCTTTTTGACATACTTCGGGTATACATATCAGTATATATTCTTA
TACCGCAAAAATCAGCGCGCAAATACGCATACTGTTATCTGGCTTTTAGTAAGCCGGATCCAGATCTTTA
CGCCCCGCCCTGCCACTCATCGCAGTACTGTTGTAATTCATTAAGCATTCTGCCGACATGGAAGCCATCA
CAGACGGCATGATGAACCTGAATCGCCAGCGGCATCAGCACCTTGTCGCCTTGCGTATAATATTTGCCCA
TGGTGAAAACGGGGGCGAAGAAGTTGTCCATATTGGCCACGTTTAAATCAAAACTGGTGAAACTCACCCA
GGGATTGGCTGAGACGAAAAACATATTCTCAATAAACCCTTTAGGGAAATAGGCCAGGTTTTCACCGTAA
CACGCCACATCTTGCGAATATATGTGTAGAAACTGCCGGAAATCGTCGTGGTATTCACTCCAGAGCGATG
AAAACGTTTCAGTTTGCTCATGGAAAACGGTGTAACAAGGGTGAACACTATCCCATATCACCAGCTCACC
GTCTTTCATTGCCATACGGAATTCCGGATGAGCATTCATCAGGCGGGCAAGAATGTGAATAAAGGCCGGA
TAAAACTTGTGCTTATTTTTCTTTACGGTCTTTAAAAAGGCCGTAATATCCAGCTGAACGGTCTGGTTAT
AGGTACATTGAGCAACTGACTGAAATGCCTCAAAATGTTCTTTACGATGCCATTGGGATATATCAACGGT
GGTATATCCAGTGATTTTTTTCTCCATTTTAGCTTCCTTAGCTCCTGAAAATCTCGACGGATCCTAACTC
AAAATCCACACATTATACGAGCCGGAAGCATAAAGTGTAAAGCCTGGGGTGCCTAATGCGGCCGCCATAG
TGACTGGATATGTTGTGTTTTACAGTATTATGTAGTCTGTTTTTTATGCAAAATCTAATTTAATATATTG
ATATTTATATCATTTTACGTTTCTCGTTCAGCTTTTTTGTACAAACTTGTTGATCGGAATTCTCCAGGCG
ATCTGACGGTTCACTAAACGAGCTCTGCTTATATAGGCCTCCCACCGTACACGCCTACCTCGACATACGT
TCTCTATCACTGATAGGGAGTAAACTCGACATACGTTCTCTATCACTGATAGGGATAAACTCGACATACG
TTCTCTATCACTGATAGGGAGTAAACTCGACATACGTTCTCTATCACTGATAGGGAGTAAACTCGACATA
CGTTCTCTATCACTGATAGGGAGTAAACTCGACATCGTTCTCTATCACTGATAGGGAGTAAACTCGACAT
ACGTTCTCTATCACTGATAGGGAGTAAACTCGACAGTACTAAGCTTTACTAGGGACAGGATTGGTGACAG
AAAAGCCCCATCCTTAGGCCTCCTCCTTCCTAGTCTCCTGATATTGGGTCTAACCCCCACCTCCTGTTAG
GCAGATTCCTTATCTGGTGACACACCCCCATTTCCTGGAGCCATCTCTCTCCTTGCCAGAACCTCTAAGG
TTTGCTTACGATGGAGCCAGAGAGGATCCTGGGAGGGAGAGCTTGGCAGGGGGTGGGAGGGAAGGGGGGG
ATGCGTGACCTGCCCGGTTCTCAGTGGCCACCCTGCGCTACCCTCTCCCAGAACCTGAGCTGCTCTGACG
CGGCTGTCTGGTGCGTTTCACTGATCCTGGTGCTGCAGCTTCCTTACACTTCCCAAGAGGAGAAGCAGTT
TGGAAAAACAAAATCAGAATAAGTTGGTCCTGAGTTCTAACTTTGGCTCTTCACCTTTCTAGTCCCCAAT
TTATATTGTTCCTCCGTGCGTCAGTTTTACCTGTGAGATAAGGCCAGTAGCCAGCCCCGTCCTGGCAGGG
CTGTGGTGAGGAGGGGGGTGTCCGTGTGGAAAACTCCCTTTGTGAGAATGGTGCGTCCTAGGTGTTCACC
AGGTCGTGGCCGCCTCTACTCCCTTTCTCTTTCTCCATCCTTCTTTCCTTAAAGAGTCCCCAGTGCTATC
TGGGACATATTCCTCCGCCCAGAGCAGGGTCCCGCTTCCCTAAGGCCCTGCTCTGGGCTTCTGGGTTTGA
GTCCTTGGCAAGCCCAGGAGAGGCGCTCAGGCTTCCCTGTCCCCCTTCCTCGTCCACCATCTCATGCCCC
TGGCTCTCCTGCCCCTTCCCTACAGGGGTTCCTGGCTCTGCTCTAAGGGCGAATTCGCGGCCGCTAAATT
CAATTCGCCCTATAGTGAGTCGTATTACAATTCACTGGCCGTCGTTTTACAACGTCGTGACTGGGAAAAC
CCTGGCGTTACCCAACTTAATCGCCTTGCAGCACATCCCCCTTTCGCCAGCTGGCGTAATAGCGAAGAGG
CCCGCACCGATCGCCCTTCCCAACAGTTGCGCAGCCTATACGTACGGCAGTTTAAGGTTTACACCTATAA
AAGAGAGAGCCGTTATCGTCTGTTTGTGGATGTACAGAGTGATATTATTGACACGCCGGGGCGACGGATG
GTGATCCCCCTGGCCAGTGCACGTCTGCTGTCAGATAAAGTCTCCCGTGAACTTTACCCGGTGGTGCATA
TCGGGGATGAAAGCTGGCGCATGATGACCACCGATATGGCCAGTGTGCCGGTCTCCGTTATCGGGGAAGA
AGTGGCTGATCTCAGCCACCGCGAAAATGACATCAAAAACGCCATTAACCTGATGTTCTGGGGAATATAA
ATGTCAGGCATGAGATTATCAAAAAGGATCTTCACCTAGATCCTTTTCACGTAGAAAGCCAGTCCGCAGA
AACGGTGCTGACCCCGGATGAATGTCAGCTACTGGGCTATCTGGACAAGGGAAAACGCAAGCGCAAAGAG
AAAGCAGGTAGCTTGCAGTGGGCTTACATGGCGATAGCTAGACTGGGCGGTTTTATGGACAGCAAGCGAA
CCGGAATTGCCAGCTGGGGCGCCCTCTGGTAAGGTTGGGAAGCCCTGCAAAGTAAACTGGATGGCTTTCT
TGCCGCCAAGGATCTGATGGCGCAGGGGATCAAGCTCTGATCAAGAGACAGGATGAGGATCGTTTCGCAT
GATTGAACAAGATGGATTGCACGCAGGTTCTCCGGCCGCTTGGGTGGAGAGGCTATTCGGCTATGACTGG
GCACAACAGACAATCGGCTGCTCTGATGCCGCCGTGTTCCGGCTGTCAGCGCAGGGGCGCCCGGTTCTTT
TTGTCAAGACCGACCTGTCCGGTGCCCTGAATGAACTGCAAGACGAGGCAGCGCGGCTATCGTGGCTGGC
CACGACGGGCGTTCCTTGCGCAGCTGTGCTCGACGTTGTCACTGAAGCGGGAAGGGACTGGCTGCTATTG
GGCGAAGTGCCGGGGCAGGATCTCCTGTCATCTCACCTTGCTCCTGCCGAGAAAGTATCCATCATGGCTG
ATGCAATGCGGCGGCTGCATACGCTTGATCCGGCTACCTGCCCATTCGACCACCAAGCGAAACATCGCAT
CGAGCGAGCACGTACTCGGATGGAAGCCGGTCTTGTCGATCAGGATGATCTGGACGAAGAGCATCAGGGG
CTCGCGCCAGCCGAACTGTTCGCCAGGCTCAAGGCGAGCATGCCCGACGGCGAGGATCTCGTCGTGACCC
ATGCATGGCGATGCCTGCTTGCCGAATATCATGGTGGAAAATGGCCGCTTTTCTGGATTCATCGACTGTG
GCCGGCTGGGTGTGGCGGACCGCTATCAGGACATAGCGTTGGCTACCCGTGATATTGCTGAAGAGCTTGG
CGGCGAATGGGCTGACCGCTTCCTCGTGCTTTACGGTATCGCCGCTCCCGATTCGCAGCGCATCGCCTTC
TATCGCCTTCTTGACGAGTTCTTCTGAATTATTAACGCTTACAATTTCCTGATGCGGTATTTTCTCCTTA
CGCATCTGTGCGGTATTTCACACCGCATCAGGTGGCACTTTTCGGGGAAATGTGCGCGGAACCCCTATTT
GTTTATTTTTCTAAATACATTCAAATATGTATCCGCTCATGAGATTATCAAAAAGGATCTTCACCTAGAT
CCTTTTAAATTAAAAATGAAGTTTTAAATCAATCTAAAGTATATATGAGTAAACTTGGTCTGACAGTTAC
CAATGCTTAATCAGTGAGGCACCTATCTCAGCGATCTGTCTATTTCGTTCATCCATAGTTGCCTGACTCC
CCGTCGTGTAGATAACTACGATACGGGAGGGCTTACCATCTGGCCCCAGTGCTGCAATGATACCGCGAGA
CCCACGCTCACCGGCTCCAGATTTATCAGCAATAAACCAGCCAGCCGGAAGGGCCGAGCGCAGAAGTGGT
CCTGCAACTTTATCCGCCTCCATCCAGTCTATTAATTGTTGCCGGGAAGCTAGAGTAAGTAGTTCGCCAG
TTAATAGTTTGCGCAACGTTGTTGCCATTGCTACAGGCATCGTGGTGTCACGCTCGTCGTTTGGTATGGC
TTCATTCAGCTCCGGTTCCCAACGATCAAGGCGAGTTACATGATCCCCCATGTTGTGCAAAAAAGCGGTT
AGCTCCTTCGGTCCTCCGATCGTTGTCAGAAGTAAGTTGGCCGCAGTGTTATCACTCATGGTTATGGCAG
CACTGCATAATTCTCTTACTGTCATGCCATCCGTAAGATGCTTTTCTGTGACTGGTGAGTACTCAACCAA
GTCATTCTGAGAATAGTGTATGCGGCGACCGAGTTGCTCTTGCCCGGCGTCAATACGGGATAATACCGCG
CCACATAGCAGAACTTTAAAAGTGCTCATCATTGGAAAACGTTCTTCGGGGCGAAAACTCTCAAGGATCT
TACCGCTGTTGAGATCCAGTTCGATGTAACCCACTCGTGCACCCAACTGATCTTCAGCATCTTTTACTTT
CACCAGCGTTTCTGGGTGAGCAAAAACAGGAAGGCAAAATGCCGCAAAAAAGGGAATAAGGGCGACACGG
AAATGTTGAATACTCATACTCTTCCTTTTTCAATATTATTGAAGCATTTATCAGGGTTATTGTCTCATGA
CCAAAATCCCTTAACGTGAGTTTTCGTTCCACTGAGCGTCAGACCCCGTAGAAAAGATCAAAGGATCTTC
TTGAGATCCTTTTTTTCTGCGCGTAATCTGCTGCTTGCAAACAAAAAAACCACCGCTACCAGCGGTGGTT
TGTTTGCCGGATCAAGAGCTACCAACTCTTTTTCCGAAGGTAACTGGCTTCAGCAGAGCGCAGATACCAA
ATACTGTTCTTCTAGTGTAGCCGTAGTTAGGCCACCACTTCAAGAACTCTGTAGCACCGCCTACATACCT
CGCTCTGCTAATCCTGTTACCAGTGGCTGCTGCCAGTGGCGATAAGTCGTGTCTTACCGGGTTGGACTCA
AGACGATAGTTACCGGATAAGGCGCAGCGGTCGGGCTGAACGGGGGGTTCGTGCACACAGCCCAGCTTGG
AGCGAACGACCTACACCGAACTGAGATACCTACAGCGTGAGCTATGAGAAAGCGCCACGCTTCCCGAAGG
GAGAAAGGCGGACAGGTATCCGGTAAGCGGCAGGGTCGGAACAGGAGAGCGCACGAGGGAGCTTCCAGGG
GGAAACGCCTGGTATCTTTATAGTCCTGTCGGGTTTCGCCACCTCTGACTTGAGCGTCGATTTTTGTGAT
GCTCGTCAGGGGGGCGGAGCCTATGGAAAAACGCCAGCAACGCGGCCTTTTTACGGTTCCTGGCCTTTTG
CTGGCCTTTTGCTCACATGTTCTTTCCTGCGTTATCCCCTGATTCTGTGGATAACCGTATTACCGCCTTT
GAGTGAGCTGATACCGCTCGCCGCAGCCGAACGACCGAGCGCAGCGAGTCAGTGAGCGAGGAAGCGGAAG
AGCGCCCAATACGCAAACCGCCTCTCCCCGCGCGTTGGCCGATTCATTAATGCAGCTGGCACGACAGGTT
TCCCGACTGGAAAGCGGGCAGTGAGCGCAACGCAATTAATGTGAGTTAGCTCACTCATTAGGCACCCCAG
GCTTTACACTTTATGCTTCCGGCTCGTATGTTGTGTGGAATTGTGAGCGGATAACAATTTCACACAGGAA
ACAGCTATGACCATGATTACGCCAAGCTCAGAATTAACCCTCACTAAAGGGACTAGTCCTGCAGGTTTAA
ACGAATTCGCCCTT
Features (pLannotate 1.2.2; 30 found; start..end, strand, type, name):
      1..804     +  misc_feature   HA-L: left homology arm from the adeno-associated virus integration site (AAVS1) within intron 1 of the human PPP1R12C gene
    811..836     +  misc_feature   SA: splice acceptor site
    923..1522    +  CDS            PuroR: puromycin N-acetyltransferase; pac from Streptomyces alboniger; confers resistance to puromycin
   1560..1784    +  polyA_signal   bGH poly(A) signal: bovine growth hormone polyadenylation signal
   1791..1872    -  polyA_signal   SV40 poly(A) signal: SV40 polyadenylation signal
   1895..1978    -  CDS            large T antigen (fragment): large T antigen from SV40 (simian virus 40)
   2056..2180    +  protein_bind   attR2: mutant version of attR; recombination site for the Gateway® LR reaction LR Clonase™
   2224..2526    -  CDS            ccdB: CCDB_ECOLI - Also known as G, letB, letD. Experimental evidence at protein level: Swiss-Prot protein existence level 1. Toxic component of a type II toxin-antitoxin (TA) system, functioning in plasmid maintainence. Responsible for the post- segregational killing (PSK) of plasmid-free cells, also referred to as a plasmid addiction system. Half-life of over 2 hours. Cell killing by CcdB is accompanied by filamentation, defects in chromosome and plasmid segregation, defects in cell division, formation of anucleate cells, decreased DNA synthesis and plasmid loss. Interferes with the activity of DN
   2531..2689    -  CDS            ccdA (fragment): CCDA_ECO57 - Also known as H, letA. Experimental evidence at protein level: Swiss-Prot protein existence level 1. Antitoxin component of a type II toxin-antitoxin (TA) system which inhibits the post-segregational killing (PSK) of plasmid-free cells, also referred to as a plasmid addiction system. Binds to and blocks the activity of CcdB; will also remove bound CcdB protein from the CcdB-GyrA complex by forming a CcdA-CcdB complex, a process termed rejuvenation. Functions as a transcriptional corepressor for the ccdAB operon, repression also requires CcdB (By similarity). From Escherichia coli
   2868..3527    -  CDS            CmR: chloramphenicol acetyltransferase; cat; confers resistance to chloramphenicol
   3528..3557    -  promoter       cat promoter (fragment): promoter of the E. coli cat gene encoding chloramphenicol acetyltransferase
   3581..3611    -  promoter       lac UV5 promoter: E. coli lac promoter with an "up" mutation
   3636..3760    -  protein_bind   attR1: mutant version of attR; recombination site for the Gateway® LR reaction LR Clonase™
   3777..4091    -  promoter       tight TRE promoter: Tet-responsive promoter PTight, consisting of seven tet operator sequences followed by the minimal CMV promoter
   4108..4944    +  misc_feature   HA-R: right homology arm from the adeno-associated virus integration site (AAVS1) within intron 1 of the human PPP1R12C gene
   4979..4997    -  promoter       T7 promoter: promoter for bacteriophage T7 RNA polymerase
   5000..5147    +  CDS            lacZα (fragment): LacZα fragment of β-galactosidase; lacZ fragment
   5157..5460    +  CDS            ccdB (fragment): CcdB, a bacterial toxin that poisons DNA gyrase; ccdB; Plasmids containing the ccdB gene cannot be propagated in standard E. coli strains.
   5508..5777    +  CDS            tnpA (fragment): TN5P_ECOLX - Also known as tnp. Experimental evidence at protein level: Swiss-Prot protein existence level 1. Mediates transposition of transposon Tn5 by a 'cut and paste' mechanism. First, the monomeric transposase binds the 19 bp inverted DNA repeats flanking the transposon. Then, dimerization of the DNA- bound transposase creates a synaptic DNA complex. After nicking of the first DNA strand, excision of the transposon proceeds through a series of intermediates. The transposase then mediates the insertion of the transposon at a new site by strand transfer. The activity of the wild- type tran
   5809..6607    +  CDS            NeoR/KanR (fragment): aminoglycoside phosphotransferase from Tn5; aph(3')-II (or nptII); confers resistance to neomycin, kanamycin, and G418 (Geneticin®)
   6628..6678    -  misc_feature   bom (fragment): basis of mobility region from pBR322
   6705..6764    +  promoter       AmpR promoter (fragment): bla
   6857..7717    -  CDS            AmpR: β-lactamase; bla; confers resistance to ampicillin, carbenicillin, and related antibiotics
   7718..7770    -  promoter       AmpR promoter (fragment): bla
   7841..8429    +  rep_origin     ori: high-copy-number ColE1/pMB1/pBR322/pUC origin of replication
   8612..8704    +  CDS            lacI (fragment): lac repressor; lacI; The lac repressor binds to the lac operator to inhibit transcription in E. coli. This inhibition can be relieved by adding lactose or isopropyl-β-D-thiogalactopyranoside (IPTG).
   8717..8738    +  protein_bind   CAP binding site: CAP binding activates transcription in the presence of cAMP. E. coli catabolite activator protein
   8753..8783    +  promoter       lac promoter: promoter for the E. coli lac operon
   8791..8807    +  protein_bind   lac operator: The lac repressor binds to the lac operator to inhibit transcription in E. coli. This inhibition can be relieved by adding lactose or isopropyl-β-D-thiogalactopyranoside (IPTG). lac repressor encoded by lacI
   8852..8870    +  promoter       T3 promoter: promoter for bacteriophage T3 RNA polymerase
