[The description below was written by a language model from this plasmid's Addgene catalogue record and pLannotate feature annotations shown in this document.]
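Description:
Puro-iDEST is a Gateway destination vector and gene-targeting donor for placing a doxycycline-inducible expression cassette into the human AAVS1 safe-harbour site in intron 1 of PPP1R12C. The record lists no named backbone. The annotated bacterial portion carries a high-copy ColE1/pUC-type origin and an ampicillin resistance gene, along with remnants typical of a cloning vector: lac promoter and operator, T3 and T7 promoters, and fragments of lacZα, ccdB, Tn5 transposase and NeoR/KanR. Because the Gateway cassette contains an intact ccdB toxin gene and a chloramphenicol resistance gene, the empty vector is maintained in a ccdB-tolerant strain under ampicillin plus chloramphenicol selection.

The targeting payload lies between the left and right AAVS1 homology arms. Just inside the left arm, a splice acceptor precedes a puromycin N-acetyltransferase coding sequence with a bGH polyadenylation signal. No promoter is annotated for this marker, which fits a gene-trap design in which puromycin resistance depends on transcription from the endogenous PPP1R12C locus after correct integration. In the opposite orientation, a TRE-tight promoter (seven tet operators and a minimal CMV promoter) drives the attR1–CmR–ccdB–attR2 cassette, followed by an SV40 polyadenylation signal. An LR recombination with an entry clone swaps the chloramphenicol/ccdB segment for a gene of interest, putting it under tetracycline-responsive control.

No tetracycline transactivator is annotated in this plasmid, so induction would require one supplied separately. The site-specific nuclease normally used to stimulate homology-directed integration is likewise not encoded here. The associated publication concerns genome editing of lineage determinants in human pluripotent stem cells, consistent with use for inducible gene over-expression in such cells.
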