Addgene plasmid #75336: Puro-iDEST
Purpose: GATEWAY destination vector for site-specific integration into the human AAVS1/PPP1R12C locus for doxycycline-inducible gene over-expression
Depositing lab: Danwei Huangfu. Depositing organization: Memorial Sloan-Kettering Cancer Center. Publication: Genome Editing of Lineage Determinants in Human Pluripotent Stem Cells Reveals Mechanisms of Pancreatic Development and Diabetes. Zhu Z, Li QV, Lee K, Rosen BP, Gonzalez F, Soh CL, Huangfu D. Cell Stem Cell. 2016 Apr 27. pii: S1934-5909(16)30002-9. doi: 10.1016/j.stem.2016.03.015. PubMed 27133796.
Backbone
  Vector backbone: N/A
  Vector type: Mammalian Expression
  Selectable markers: Puromycin
Growth in bacteria
  Bacterial resistance: Chloramphenicol and Ampicillin, 25 & 100 μg/mL
  Growth temperature: 30°C
  Growth strain: ccdB Survival
  Copy number: High Copy
Gene/Insert
  Gene/Insert name: TRE-DEST
  Promoter: TRE-tight
  Cloning method: Restriction Enzyme; 5′ cloning site EcoRI (unknown if destroyed); 3′ cloning site EcoRI (unknown if destroyed)
  Sequencing primers: 5′ cagctcaggttctgggagag; 3′ gaaatttgtgatgctattgc
Terms and licenses: Academic/Nonprofit Terms; Industry Terms: Not Available to Industry
How to cite: Puro-iDEST was a gift from Danwei Huangfu (Addgene plasmid # 75336 ; http://n2t.net/addgene:75336 ; RRID:Addgene_75336)
