>Addgene plasmid #75336 | Puro-iDEST | addgene partial sequence | sequence record 147954 | CAT-R 5'-GCAACTGACTGAAATGCCTC-3'
TTGGGATATATCAACGGTGGTATATCCAGTGATTTTTTTCTCCATTTTAGCTTCCTTAGCTCCTGAAAAT
CTCGACGGATCCTAACTCAAAATCCACACATTATACGAGCCGGAAGCATAAAGTGTAAAGCCTGGGGTGC
CTAATGCGGCCGCCATAGTGACTGGATATGTTGTGTTTTACAGTATTATGTAGTCTGTTTTTTATGCAAA
ATCTAATTTAATATATTGATATTTATATCATTTTACGTTTCTCGTTCAGCTTTTTTGTACAAACTTGTTG
ATCGGAATTCTCCAGGCGATCTGACGGTTCACTAAACGAGCTCTGCTTATATAGGCCTCCCACCGTACAC
GCCTACCTCGACATACGTTCTCTATCACTGATAGGGAGTAAACTCGACATACGTTCTCTATCACTGATAG
GGATAAACTCGACATACGTTCTCTATCACTGATAGGGAGTAAACTCGACATACGTTCTCTATCACTGATA
GGGAGTAAACTCGACATACGTTCTCTATCACTGATAGGGAGTAAACTCGACATCGTTCTCTATCACTGAT
AGGGAGTAAACTCGACATACGTTCTCTATCACTGATAGGGAGTAAACTCGACAGTACTAAGCTTTACTAG
GGACAGGATTGGTGACAGAAAAGCCCCATCCTTAGGCCTCCTCCTTCCTAGTCTCCTGATATTGGGTCTA
ACCCCCACCTCCTGTTAGGCAGATTCCTTATCTGGTGACACACCCCCATTTCCTGGAGCCATCTCTCTCC
TTGCCAGAACCTCTAAGGTTTGCTTACGATGGAGCCAGAGAGGATCCTGGGAGGGAGAGCTTGGCAGGGG
