>Addgene plasmid #75336 | Puro-iDEST | addgene partial sequence | sequence record 147955 | M13pUC-Rev 5'-AGCGGATAACAATTTCACACAGG-3'
ATGATTACGCCAAGCTCAGAATTAACCCTCACTAAAGGGACTAGTCCTGCAGGTTTAAACGAATTCGCCC
TTTGCTTTCTCTGACCAGCATTCTCTCCCCTGGGCCTGTGCCGCTTTCTGTCTGCAGCTTGTGGCCTGGG
TCACCTCTACGGCTGGCCCAGATCCTTCCCTGCCGCCTCCTTCAGGTTCCGTCTTCCTCCACTCCCTCTT
CCCCTTGCTCTCTGCTGTGTTGCTGCCCAAGGATGCTCTTTCCGGAGCACTTCCTTCTCGGCGCTGCACC
ACGTGATGTCCTCTGAGCGGATCCTCCCCGTGTCTGGGTCCTCTCCGGGCATCTCTCCTCCCTCACCCAA
CCCCATGCCGTCTTCACTCGCTGGGTTCCCTTTTCCTTCTCCTTCTGGGGCCTGTGCCATCTCTCGTTTC
TTAGGATGGCCTTCTCCGACGGATGTCTCCCTTGCGTCCCGCCTCCCCTTCTTGTAGGCCTGCATCATCA
CCGTTTTTCTGGACAACCCCAAAGTACCCCGTCTCCCTGGCTTTAGCCACCTCTCCATCCTCTTGCTTTC
TTTGCCTGGACACCCCGTTCTCCTGTGGATTCGGGTCACCTCTCACTCCTTTCATTTGGGCAGCTCCCCT
ACCCCCCTTACCTCTCTAGTCTGTGCTAGCTCTTCCAGCCCCCTGTCATGGCATCTTCCAGGGGTCCGAG
AGCTCAGCTAGTCTTCTTCCTCCAACCCGGGCCCCTATGTCCACTTCAGGACAGCATGTTTGCTGCCTCC
AGGGATCCTGTGTCCCCGAGCTGGGACCACCTTATATTCCCAGGGCCGGTTAATGTGGCTCTGGTTCTGG
GTACTTTTATCTGTCCCCTCCACCCCACAGTGGGGCAAGCTTCTGACCTCTTCTCTTCCTCC
