>Addgene plasmid #75336 | Puro-iDEST | addgene partial sequence | sequence record 147956 | M13pUC-Fwd 5'-CCCAGTCACGACGTTGTAAAACG-3'
GTAATACGACTCACTATAGGGCGAATTGAATTTAGCGGCCGCGAATTCGCCCTTAGAGCAGAGCCAGGAA
CCCCTGTAGGGAAGGGGCAGGAGAGCCAGGGGCATGAGATGGTGGACGAGGAAGGGGGACAGGGAAGCCT
GAGCGCCTCTCCTGGGCTTGCCAAGGACTCAAACCCAGAAGCCCAGAGCAGGGCCTTAGGGAAGCGGGAC
CCTGCTCTGGGCGGAGGAATATGTCCCAGATAGCACTGGGGACTCTTTAAGGAAAGAAGGATGGAGAAAG
AGAAAGGGAGTAGAGGCGGCCACGACCTGGTGAACACCTAGGACGCACCATTCTCACAAAGGGAGTTTTC
CACACGGACACCCCCCTCCTCACCACAGCCCTGCCAGGACGGGGCTGGCTACTGGCCTTATCTCACAGGT
AAAACTGACGCACGGAGGAACAATATAAATTGGGGACTAGAAAGGTGAAGAGCCAAAGTTAGAACTCAGG
ACCAACTTATTCTGATTTTGTTTTTCCAAACTGCTTCTCCTCTTGGGAAGTGTAAGGAAGCTGCAGCACC
AGGATCAGTGAAACGCACCAGACAGCCGCGTCAGAGCAGCTCAGGTTCTGGGAGAGGGTAGCGCAGGGTG
GCCACTGAGAACCGGGCAGGTCACGCATCCCCCCCTTCCCTCCCACCCCCTGCCAAGCTCTCCCTCCCAG
GATCCTCTCTGGCTCCATCGTAAGCAAACCTTAGAGGTTCTGGCAAGGAGAGAGATGGCTCCAGGAAATG
GGGGTGTGTCACCAGATAAGGAATCTGCCTAACAGGAGGTGGGGGTTAGACCCAATATCAGGAGACTAGG
AAGGAGGAGGCCTAAGGATGGGGCTTTTCTGTCACCAATCCTGTCCCTAGTAAAGCTTAGTACTGTCGAG
TTTACTCCCTATCAGTGATAGAGAACGTATGTCGAGTTTACTCCCTATCAGTGATAGAGAACGATGTCGA
GTTTACTCCCTATCAGTGATAGAGAACGTATGTC
