>Addgene plasmid #75336 | Puro-iDEST | addgene partial sequence | sequence record 149190 | puro-F2 5'-ctcggcttcaccgtcacc-3'
GACCGCGCACCTGGTGCATGACCCGCAAGCCCGGTGCCTGATCTAGAGGGCCCGTTTAAACCCGCTGATC
AGCCTCGACTGTGCCTTCTAGTTGCCAGCCATCTGTTGTTTGCCCCTCCCCCGTGCCTTCCTTGACCCTG
GAAGGTGCCACTCCCACTGTCCTTTCCTAATAAAATGAGGAAATTGCATCGCATTGTCTGAGTAGGTGTC
ATTCTATTCTGGGGGGTGGGGTGGGGCAGGACAGCAAGGGGGAGGATTGGGAAGACAATAGCAGGCATGC
TGGGGATGCGGTGGGCTCTATGGGTCGAGGCAGTGAAAAAAATGCTTTATTTGTGAAATTTGTGATGCTA
TTGCTTTATTTGTAACCATTATAAGCTGCAATAAACAAGTTAACAACAACAATTGCATTCATTTTATGTT
TCAGGTTCAGGGGGAGGTGTGGGAGGTTTTTTAAAGCAAGTAAAACCTCTACAAATGTGGTATGGCTGAT
TATGATCCTCTAGAGATATCGTCGACAAGCTTATCGATGCGGCCGCGCTAGCACGCGTCAGCTGACTAGA
GGATCCCCGGATCAACCACTTTGTACAAGAAAGCTGAACGAGAAACGTAAAATGATATAAATATCAATAT
ATTAAATTAGATTTTGCATAAAAAACAGACTACATAATACTGTAAAACACAACATATCCAGTCACTATGG
TCGACCTGCAGACTGGCTGTGTATAAGGGAGCCTGACATTTATATTCCCCAGAACATCAGGTTAATGGCG
TTTTTGATGTCATTTTCGCGGTGGCTGAGATCAGCCACTTCTTCCCCGATAACGGAGACCGGCACACTGG
CCATATCGGTGGTCATCATGCGCCAGCTTTCATCCCCGATATGCACCACCGGGTAAAGTTCACGGGAGAC
TTTATCTGACAGCAGACGTGCA
